>Addgene plasmid #235070 | Tad-CBE(CCA3) | addgene full sequence | sequence record 466792 | Addgene NGS Result
TTCACCTAGATCCTTTTAAATTAAAAATGAAGTTTTAAATCAATCTAAAGTATATATGAGTAAACTTGGT
CTGACAGTTACCAATGCTTAATCAGTGAGGCACCTATCTCAGCGATCTGTCTATTTCGTTCATCCATAGT
TGCCTGACTCCCCGTCGTGTAGATAACTACGATACGGGAGGGCTTACCATCTGGCCCCAGTGCTGCAATG
ATACCGCGGCTACCACGCTCACCGGCTCCAGATTTATCAGCAATAAACCAGCCAGCCGGAAGGGCCGAGC
GCAGAAGTGGTCCTGCAACTTTATCCGCCTCCATCCAGTCTATTAATTGTTGCCGGGAAGCTAGAGTAAG
TAGTTCGCCAGTTAATAGTTTGCGCAACGTTGTTGCCATTGCTACAGGCATCGTGGTGTCACGCTCGTCG
TTTGGTATGGCTTCATTCAGCTCCGGTTCCCAACGATCAAGGCGAGTTACATGATCCCCCATGTTGTGCA
AAAAAGCGGTTAGCTCCTTCGGTCCTCCGATCGTTGTCAGAAGTAAGTTGGCCGCAGTGTTATCACTCAT
GGTTATGGCAGCACTGCATAATTCTCTTACTGTCATGCCATCCGTAAGATGCTTTTCTGTGACTGGTGAG
TACTCAACCAAGTCATTCTGAGAATAGTGTATGCGGCGACCGAGTTGCTCTTGCCCGGCGTCAATACGGG
ATAATACCGCGCCACATAGCAGAACTTTAAAAGTGCTCATCATTGGAAAACGTTCTTCGGGGCGAAAACT
CTCAAGGATCTTACCGCTGTTGAGATCCAGTTCGATGTAACCCACTCGTGCACCCAACTGATCTTCAGCA
TCTTTTACTTTCACCAGCGTTTCTGGGTGAGCAAAAACAGGAAGGCAAAATGCCGCAAAAAAGGGAATAA
GGGCGACACGGAAATGTTGAATACTCATACTCTTCCTTTTTCAATATTATTGAAGCATTTATCAGGGTTA
TTGTCTCATGAGCGGATACATATTTGAATGTATTTAGAAAAATAAACAAATAGGGGTTCCGCGCACATTT
CCCCGAAAAGTGCCACCTGACGTCGACGGATCGGGAGATCGATCTCCCGATCCCCTAGGGTCGACTCTCA
GTACAATCTGCTCTGATGCCGCATAGTTAAGCCAGTATCTGCTCCCTGCTTGTGTGTTGGAGGTCGCTGA
GTAGTGCGCGAGCAAAATTTAAGCTACAACAAGGCAAGGCTTGACCGACAATTGCATGAAGAATCTGCTT
AGGGTTAGGCGTTTTGCGCTGCTTCGCGATGTACGGGCCAGATATACGCGTTGACATTGATTATTGACTA
GTTATTAATAGTAATCAATTACGGGGTCATTAGTTCATAGCCCATATATGGAGTTCCGCGTTACATAACT
TACGGTAAATGGCCCGCCTGGCTGACCGCCCAACGACCCCCGCCCATTGACGTCAATAATGACGTATGTT
CCCATAGTAACGCCAATAGGGACTTTCCATTGACGTCAATGGGTGGAGTATTTACGGTAAACTGCCCACT
TGGCAGTACATCAAGTGTATCATATGCCAAGTACGCCCCCTATTGACGTCAATGACGGTAAATGGCCCGC
CTGGCATTATGCCCAGTACATGACCTTATGGGACTTTCCTACTTGGCAGTACATCTACGTATTAGTCATC
GCTATTACCATGGTGATGCGGTTTTGGCAGTACATCAATGGGCGTGGATAGCGGTTTGACTCACGGGGAT
TTCCAAGTCTCCACCCCATTGACGTCAATGGGAGTTTGTTTTGGCACCAAAATCAACGGGACTTTCCAAA
ATGTCGTAACAACTCCGCCCCATTGACGCAAATGGGCGGTAGGCGTGTACGGTGGGAGGTCTATATAAGC
AGAGCTGGTTTAGTGAACCGTCAGATCCGCTAGAGATCCGCGGCCGCTAATACGACTCACTATAGGGAGA
GCCGCCACCATGAAACGGACAGCCGACGGAAGCGAGTTCGAGTCACCAAAGAAGAAGCGGAAAGTCTCTG
AAGTCGAGTTTAGCCACGAGTATTGGATGAGGCACGCACTGACCCTGGCAAAGCGAGCACGGGATGAAGC
TGAGCCGCCCGTGGGCGCCGTGCTGGTGCTCAACAATAGAGTGATCGGAGAGGGATGGTGTAAGACGCGT
CAGAGTCACGACCCTACCGCACACGCAGAGATCATGGCACTGAGGCAGGGAGGCCTGGTCATGCAGAATT
ACCGCCTGTACGATGCCACCCTGTATTCGACACTCGAGCCATGCGTGATGTGCGCAGGAGCAATGATCCA
CAGCAGGATCGGAAGAGTGGTGTTCGGAGTGAAGTATTATCGGAGTGGCGCAGTAGGCTCCCTGATGAAT
GTGCTGCACTACCCCGGCATAAAGCACCGGGTGGAGATCACAGAGGGAATCCTGGCAGACGAGTGCGCCG
CCCTGCTGTGCCGTTTCTTTAGAATGCCGAGACGGGTGTTCAAGGCCCAGAAGAAGGCACAGAGCTCCAC
CGACTCTGGAGGATCTAGCGGAGGATCCTCTGGCAGCGAGACACCAGGAACAAGCGAGTCAGCAACACCA
GAGAGCAGTGGCGGCAGCAGCGGCGGCAGCGACAAGAAGTACAGCATCGGCCTGGCCATCGGCACCAACT
CTGTGGGCTGGGCCGTGATCACCGACGAGTACAAGGTGCCCAGCAAGAAATTCAAGGTGCTGGGCAACAC
CGACCGGCACAGCATCAAGAAGAACCTGATCGGAGCCCTGCTGTTCGACAGCGGCGAAACAGCCGAGGCC
ACCCGGCTGAAGAGAACCGCCAGAAGAAGATACACCAGACGGAAGAACCGGATCTGCTATCTGCAAGAGA
TCTTCAGCAACGAGATGGCCAAGGTGGACGACAGCTTCTTCCACAGACTGGAAGAGTCCTTCCTGGTGGA
AGAGGATAAGAAGCACGAGCGGCACCCCATCTTCGGCAACATCGTGGACGAGGTGGCCTACCACGAGAAG
TACCCCACCATCTACCACCTGAGAAAGAAACTGGTGGACAGCACCGACAAGGCCGACCTGCGGCTGATCT
ATCTGGCCCTGGCCCACATGATCAAGTTCCGGGGCCACTTCCTGATCGAGGGCGACCTGAACCCCGACAA
CAGCGACGTGGACAAGCTGTTCATCCAGCTGGTGCAGACCTACAACCAGCTGTTCGAGGAAAACCCCATC
AACGCCAGCGGCGTGGACGCCAAGGCCATCCTGTCTGCCAGACTGAGCAAGAGCAGACGGCTGGAAAATC
TGATCGCCCAGCTGCCCGGCGAAAAGAAGAATGGCCTGTTCGGAAACCTGATTGCCCTGAGCCTGGGCCT
GACCCCCAACTTCAAGAGCAACTTCGACCTGGCCGAGGATGCCAAACTGCAGCTGAGCAAGGACACCTAC
GACGACGACCTGGACAACCTGCTGGCCCAGATCGGCGACCAGTACGCCGACCTGTTTCTGGCCGCCAAGA
ACCTGTCCGACGCCATCCTGCTGAGCGACATCCTGAGAGTGAACACCGAGATCACCAAGGCCCCCCTGAG
CGCCTCTATGATCAAGAGATACGACGAGCACCACCAGGACCTGACCCTGCTGAAAGCTCTCGTGCGGCAG
CAGCTGCCTGAGAAGTACAAAGAGATTTTCTTCGACCAGAGCAAGAACGGCTACGCCGGCTACATTGACG
GCGGAGCCAGCCAGGAAGAGTTCTACAAGTTCATCAAGCCCATCCTGGAAAAGATGGACGGCACCGAGGA
ACTGCTCGTGAAGCTGAACAGAGAGGACCTGCTGCGGAAGCAGCGGACCTTCGACAACGGCAGCATCCCC
CACCAGATCCACCTGGGAGAGCTGCACGCCATTCTGCGGCGGCAGGAAGATTTTTACCCATTCCTGAAGG
ACAACCGGGAAAAGATCGAGAAGATCCTGACCTTCCGCATCCCCTACTACGTGGGCCCTCTGGCCAGGGG
AAACAGCAGATTCGCCTGGATGACCAGAAAGAGCGAGGAAACCATCACCCCCTGGAACTTCGAGGAAGTG
GTGGACAAGGGCGCTTCCGCCCAGAGCTTCATCGAGCGGATGACCAACTTCGATAAGAACCTGCCCAACG
AGAAGGTGCTGCCCAAGCACAGCCTGCTGTACGAGTACTTCACCGTGTATAACGAGCTGACCAAAGTGAA
ATACGTGACCGAGGGAATGAGAAAGCCCGCCTTCCTGAGCGGCGAGCAGAAAAAGGCCATCGTGGACCTG
CTGTTCAAGACCAACCGGAAAGTGACCGTGAAGCAGCTGAAAGAGGACTACTTCAAGAAAATCGAGTGCT
TCGACTCCGTGGAAATCTCCGGCGTGGAAGATCGGTTCAACGCCTCCCTGGGCACATACCACGATCTGCT
GAAAATTATCAAGGACAAGGACTTCCTGGACAATGAGGAAAACGAGGACATTCTGGAAGATATCGTGCTG
ACCCTGACACTGTTTGAGGACAGAGAGATGATCGAGGAACGGCTGAAAACCTATGCCCACCTGTTCGACG
ACAAAGTGATGAAGCAGCTGAAGCGGCGGAGATACACCGGCTGGGGCAGGCTGAGCCGGAAGCTGATCAA
CGGCATCCGGGACAAGCAGTCCGGCAAGACAATCCTGGATTTCCTGAAGTCCGACGGCTTCGCCAACAGA
AACTTCATGCAGCTGATCCACGACGACAGCCTGACCTTTAAAGAGGACATCCAGAAAGCCCAGGTGTCCG
GCCAGGGCGATAGCCTGCACGAGCACATTGCCAATCTGGCCGGCAGCCCCGCCATTAAGAAGGGCATCCT
GCAGACAGTGAAGGTGGTGGACGAGCTCGTGAAAGTGATGGGCCGGCACAAGCCCGAGAACATCGTGATC
GAAATGGCCAGAGAGAACCAGACCACCCAGAAGGGACAGAAGAACAGCCGCGAGAGAATGAAGCGGATCG
AAGAGGGCATCAAAGAGCTGGGCAGCCAGATCCTGAAAGAACACCCCGTGGAAAACACCCAGCTGCAGAA
CGAGAAGCTGTACCTGTACTACCTGCAGAATGGGCGGGATATGTACGTGGACCAGGAACTGGACATCAAC
CGGCTGTCCGACTACGATGTGGACCATATCGTGCCTCAGAGCTTTCTGAAGGACGACTCCATCGACAACA
AGGTGCTGACCAGAAGCGACAAGAACCGGGGCAAGAGCGACAACGTGCCCTCCGAAGAGGTCGTGAAGAA
GATGAAGAACTACTGGCGGCAGCTGCTGAACGCCAAGCTGATTACCCAGAGAAAGTTCGACAATCTGACC
AAGGCCGAGAGAGGCGGCCTGAGCGAACTGGATAAGGCCGGCTTCATCAAGAGACAGCTGGTGGAAACCC
GGCAGATCACAAAGCACGTGGCACAGATCCTGGACTCCCGGATGAACACTAAGTACGACGAGAATGACAA
GCTGATCCGGGAAGTGAAAGTGATCACCCTGAAGTCCAAGCTGGTGTCCGATTTCCGGAAGGATTTCCAG
TTTTACAAAGTGCGCGAGATCAACAACTACCACCACGCCCACGACGCCTACCTGAACGCCGTCGTGGGAA
CCGCCCTGATCAAAAAGTACCCTAAGCTGGAAAGCGAGTTCGTGTACGGCGACTACAAGGTGTACGACGT
GCGGAAGATGATCGCCAAGAGCGAGCAGGAAATCGGCAAGGCTACCGCCAAGTACTTCTTCTACAGCAAC
ATCATGAACTTTTTCAAGACCGAGATTACCCTGGCCAACGGCGAGATCCGGAAGCGGCCTCTGATCGAGA
CAAACGGCGAAACCGGGGAGATCGTGTGGGATAAGGGCCGGGATTTTGCCACCGTGCGGAAAGTGCTGAG
CATGCCCCAAGTGAATATCGTGAAAAAGACCGAGGTGCAGACAGGCGGCTTCAGCAAAGAGTCTATCCTG
CCCAAGAGGAACAGCGATAAGCTGATCGCCAGAAAGAAGGACTGGGACCCTAAGAAGTACGGCGGCTTCG
ACAGCCCCACCGTGGCCTATTCTGTGCTGGTGGTGGCCAAAGTGGAAAAGGGCAAGTCCAAGAAACTGAA
GAGTGTGAAAGAGCTGCTGGGGATCACCATCATGGAAAGAAGCAGCTTCGAGAAGAATCCCATCGACTTT
CTGGAAGCCAAGGGCTACAAAGAAGTGAAAAAGGACCTGATCATCAAGCTGCCTAAGTACTCCCTGTTCG
AGCTGGAAAACGGCCGGAAGAGAATGCTGGCCTCTGCCGGCGAACTGCAGAAGGGAAACGAACTGGCCCT
GCCCTCCAAATATGTGAACTTCCTGTACCTGGCCAGCCACTATGAGAAGCTGAAGGGCTCCCCCGAGGAT
AATGAGCAGAAACAGCTGTTTGTGGAACAGCACAAGCACTACCTGGACGAGATCATCGAGCAGATCAGCG
AGTTCTCCAAGAGAGTGATCCTGGCCGACGCTAATCTGGACAAAGTGCTGTCCGCCTACAACAAGCACCG
GGATAAGCCCATCAGAGAGCAGGCCGAGAATATCATCCACCTGTTTACCCTGACCAATCTGGGAGCCCCT
GCCGCCTTCAAGTACTTTGACACCACCATCGACCGGAAGAGGTACACCAGCACCAAAGAGGTGCTGGACG
CCACCCTGATCCACCAGAGCATCACCGGCCTGTACGAGACACGGATCGACCTGTCTCAGCTGGGAGGTGA
CAGCGGCGGGAGCGGCGGGAGCGGGGGGAGCACTAATCTGAGCGACATCATTGAGAAGGAGACTGGGAAA
CAGCTGGTCATTCAGGAGTCCATCCTGATGCTGCCTGAGGAGGTGGAGGAAGTGATCGGCAACAAGCCAG
AGTCTGACATCCTGGTGCACACCGCCTACGACGAGTCCACAGATGAGAATGTGATGCTGCTGACCTCTGA
CGCCCCCGAGTATAAGCCTTGGGCCCTGGTCATCCAGGATTCTAACGGCGAGAATAAGATCAAGATGCTG
AGCGGAGGATCCGGAGGATCTGGAGGCAGCACCAACCTGTCTGACATCATCGAGAAGGAGACAGGCAAGC
AGCTGGTCATCCAGGAGAGCATCCTGATGCTGCCCGAAGAAGTCGAAGAAGTGATCGGAAACAAGCCTGA
GAGCGATATCCTGGTCCATACCGCCTACGACGAGAGTACCGACGAAAATGTGATGCTGCTGACATCCGAC
GCCCCAGAGTATAAGCCCTGGGCTCTGGTCATCCAGGATTCCAACGGAGAGAACAAAATCAAAATGCTGT
CTGGCGGCTCAAAAAGAACCGCCGACGGCAGCGAATTCGAGCCCAAGAAGAAGAGGAAAGTCTAACCGGT
CATCATCACCATCACCATTGAGTTTAAACCCGCTGATCAGCCTCGACTGTGCCTTCTAGTTGCCAGCCAT
CTGTTGTTTGCCCCTCCCCCGTGCCTTCCTTGACCCTGGAAGGTGCCACTCCCACTGTCCTTTCCTAATA
AAATGAGGAAATTGCATCGCATTGTCTGAGTAGGTGTCATTCTATTCTGGGGGGTGGGGTGGGGCAGGAC
AGCAAGGGGGAGGATTGGGAAGACAATAGCAGGCATGCTGGGGATGCGGTGGGCTCTATGGCTTCTGAGG
CGGAAAGAACCAGCTGGGGCTCGATACCGTCGACCTCTAGCTAGAGCTTGGCGTAATCATGGTCATAGCT
GTTTCCTGTGTGAAATTGTTATCCGCTCACAATTCCACACAACATACGAGCCGGAAGCATAAAGTGTAAA
GCCTAGGGTGCCTAATGAGTGAGCTAACTCACATTAATTGCGTTGCGCTCACTGCCCGCTTTCCAGTCGG
GAAACCTGTCGTGCCAGCTGCATTAATGAATCGGCCAACGCGCGGGGAGAGGCGGTTTGCGTATTGGGCG
CTCTTCCGCTTCCTCGCTCACTGACTCGCTGCGCTCGGTCGTTCGGCTGCGGCGAGCGGTATCAGCTCAC
TCAAAGGCGGTAATACGGTTATCCACAGAATCAGGGGATAACGCAGGAAAGAACATGTGAGCAAAAGGCC
AGCAAAAGGCCAGGAACCGTAAAAAGGCCGCGTTGCTGGCGTTTTTCCATAGGCTCCGCCCCCCTGACGA
GCATCACAAAAATCGACGCTCAAGTCAGAGGTGGCGAAACCCGACAGGACTATAAAGATACCAGGCGTTT
CCCCCTGGAAGCTCCCTCGTGCGCTCTCCTGTTCCGACCCTGCCGCTTACCGGATACCTGTCCGCCTTTC
TCCCTTCGGGAAGCGTGGCGCTTTCTCATAGCTCACGCTGTAGGTATCTCAGTTCGGTGTAGGTCGTTCG
CTCCAAGCTGGGCTGTGTGCACGAACCCCCCGTTCAGCCCGACCGCTGCGCCTTATCCGGTAACTATCGT
CTTGAGTCCAACCCGGTAAGACACGACTTATCGCCACTGGCAGCAGCCACTGGTAACAGGATTAGCAGAG
CGAGGTATGTAGGCGGTGCTACAGAGTTCTTGAAGTGGTGGCCTAACTACGGCTACACTAGAAGAACAGT
ATTTGGTATCTGCGCTCTGCTGAAGCCAGTTACCTTCGGAAAAAGAGTTGGTAGCTCTTGATCCGGCAAA
CAAACCACCGCTGGTAGCGGTGGTTTTTTTGTTTGCAAGCAGCAGATTACGCGCAGAAAAAAAGGATCTC
AAGAAGATCCTTTGATCTTTTCTACGGGGTCTGACACTCAGTGGAACGAAAACTCACGTTAAGGGATTTT
GGTCATGAGATTATCAAAAAGGATC
Features (pLannotate 1.2.2; 17 found; start..end, strand, type, name):
     78..938     -  CDS            AmpR: β-lactamase; bla; confers resistance to ampicillin, carbenicillin, and related antibiotics
    939..1043    -  promoter       AmpR promoter: bla
   1114..1158    -  misc_feature   bom (fragment): basis of mobility region from pBR322
   1313..1692    +  enhancer       CMV enhancer: human cytomegalovirus immediate early enhancer
   1693..1896    +  promoter       CMV promoter: human cytomegalovirus (CMV) immediate early promoter
   1938..1956    +  promoter       T7 promoter: promoter for bacteriophage T7 RNA polymerase
   2027..2506    +  CDS            tadA: TADA_ECOLI - Also known as yfhC. Experimental evidence at protein level: Swiss-Prot protein existence level 1. Catalyzes the deamination of adenosine to inosine at the wobble position 34 of tRNA(Arg2). Essential for cell viability. From Escherichia coli (strain K12).
   2621..6717    +  CDS            Cas9 (fragment): Cas9 (Csn1) endonuclease from the Streptococcus pyogenes Type II CRISPR/Cas system generates RNA-guided double strand breaks in DNA
   7031..7279    +  CDS            UGI: UNGI_BPPB2 - Experimental evidence at protein level: Swiss-Prot protein existence level 1. This protein binds specifically and reversibly to the host uracil-DNA glycosylase, preventing removal of uracil residues from PBS2 DNA by the host uracil-excision repair system. From Bacillus phage PBS2 (Bacteriophage PBS2).
   7397..7621    +  polyA_signal   bGH poly(A) signal: bovine growth hormone polyadenylation signal
   7625..7646    +  promoter       SV40 promoter (fragment): SV40 enhancer and early promoter
   7651..7667    +  misc_feature   MCS (fragment): pBluescript multiple cloning site
   7716..7732    -  protein_bind   lac operator: The lac repressor binds to the lac operator to inhibit transcription in E. coli. This inhibition can be relieved by adding lactose or isopropyl-β-D-thiogalactopyranoside (IPTG). lac repressor encoded by lacI
   7740..7770    -  promoter       lac promoter: promoter for the E. coli lac operon
   7785..7806    -  protein_bind   CAP binding site: CAP binding activates transcription in the presence of cAMP. E. coli catabolite activator protein
   7819..7911    -  CDS            lacI (fragment): lac repressor; lacI; The lac repressor binds to the lac operator to inhibit transcription in E. coli. This inhibition can be relieved by adding lactose or isopropyl-β-D-thiogalactopyranoside (IPTG).
   8094..8682    -  rep_origin     ori: high-copy-number ColE1/pMB1/pBR322/pUC origin of replication
