[The description below was written by a language model from this plasmid's Addgene catalogue record and pLannotate feature annotations shown in this document.]
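Description:
Tad-CBE(CCA3) is a mammalian expression plasmid encoding a cytosine base editor, built on a pCMV backbone and assembled by Golden Gate cloning. The sequenced plasmid is 8,775 nt, matching the recorded backbone of about 3.4 kb plus a 5.4 kb synthetic insert. It is propagated in E. coli as a high-copy plasmid through a ColE1/pBR322-type origin and selected with ampicillin via the β-lactamase gene and its native promoter. Short remnants of lac regulatory elements, a lacI fragment, a bom fragment, an MCS fragment and an SV40 promoter fragment are backbone leftovers with no evident role in the design. No mammalian selection marker is annotated.

The payload is a single open reading frame driven by the CMV enhancer and immediate early promoter and terminated by the bGH polyadenylation signal. A T7 promoter upstream of the coding sequence could also support in vitro transcription. The fusion protein starts with a bipartite nuclear localization signal, followed by a deaminase domain derived from E. coli TadA. As the "Tad-CBE" name and the associated publication title indicate, this is an evolved variant that acts on cytosine in DNA, and the record does not list its specific mutations. The deaminase is joined to SpCas9 D10A, a nickase that is targeted by a guide RNA and cuts only one strand. The C terminus carries two copies of the uracil glycosylase inhibitor UGI and a second bipartite NLS. The feature table annotates only one UGI copy. UGI blocks excision of the uracil intermediate, favouring C-to-T outcomes. No guide RNA cassette is annotated, so a guide must be provided separately. The plasmid is intended for expressing this high-precision base editor in mammalian cells.
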