Addgene plasmid #235070: Tad-CBE(CCA3)
Purpose: Expresses Tad-CBE(CCA3) in mammalian cells.
Depositing lab: Weixin Tang. Depositing organization: University of Chicago. Publication: High-precision cytosine base editors by evolving nucleic-acid-recognition hotspots in deaminase. Wu Y, Xiao YL, Tang W. Nat Biotechnol. 2025 Jul 7:10.1038/s41587-025-02678-w. doi: 10.1038/s41587-025-02678-w. PubMed 40624252.
Backbone
  Vector backbone: pCMV with a BR322 origin
  Backbone size w/o insert (bp): 3402
  Vector type: Mammalian Expression, CRISPR
Growth in bacteria
  Bacterial resistance: Ampicillin, 100 μg/mL
  Growth temperature: 37°C
  Growth strain: DH5alpha
  Copy number: High Copy
Gene/Insert
  Gene/Insert name: Tad-CBE(CCA3)-SpCas9 D10A
  Species: Synthetic
  Insert size (bp): 5373
  Tag / fusion protein: bpNLS (N terminal on insert); 2xUGI, bpNLS (C terminal on insert)
  Cloning method: Golden Gate
Terms and licenses: Academic/Nonprofit Terms; Industry Terms: Not Available to Industry
How to cite: Tad-CBE(CCA3) was a gift from Weixin Tang (Addgene plasmid # 235070 ; http://n2t.net/addgene:235070 ; RRID:Addgene_235070)
